Addgene plasmid #204227: pUDE1093
Purpose: Episomal yeast plasmid expressing the Ercas12a
Depositing lab: Jean-Marc Daran. Depositing organization: Delft University of Technology. Publication: Expanding the genome editing toolbox of Saccharomyces cerevisiae with the endonuclease ErCas12a. Bennis NX, Anderson JP, Kok SMC, Daran JG. FEMS Yeast Res. 2023 Jan 4;23:foad043. doi: 10.1093/femsyr/foad043. PubMed 37791490.
Backbone
  Vector backbone: pGGKd018
  Backbone manufacturer: Randazzo P, Bennis NX, Daran JM, Daran-Lapujade P. gEL DNA: A Cloning- and Polymerase Chain Reaction-Free Method for CRISPR-Base
  Total vector size (bp): 9495
  Modifications to backbone: Assembled by golden gate cloning
  Vector type: Yeast Expression
  Selectable markers: Neomycin (select with G418)
Growth in bacteria
  Bacterial resistance: Spectinomycin, 50 μg/mL
  Growth temperature: 37°C
  Growth strain: DH5alpha
  Copy number: Low Copy
Gene/Insert
  Gene/Insert name: Eubacterium rectale cas12a (Ercas12a) (alt name: MAD7)
  Species: Synthetic; Eubacterium rectale
  Insert size (bp): 3789
  Mutation: codon optimized for S. cerevisiae
  GenBank ID: MH347339.1
  Promoter: Saccharomyces cerevisiae PGK1
  Cloning method: Restriction Enzyme; 5′ cloning site BsmBI (destroyed during cloning); 3′ cloning site BsmBI (destroyed during cloning)
  Sequencing primers: 5′ ATGAACAACGGTACTAACAACTTCC; 3′ TTACACCTTCCTCTTCTTCTTGG
Resource information
  A portion of this plasmid was derived from a plasmid made by: The original Ercas12a gene sequence was retrieved from Inscripta Inc. (https://www.inscripta.com/products/madzymes-nucleases, consulted April 2020, WP_055225123.1).
Terms and licenses: Academic/Nonprofit Terms; Industry Terms: Not Available to Industry
How to cite: pUDE1093 was a gift from Jean-Marc Daran (Addgene plasmid # 204227 ; http://n2t.net/addgene:204227 ; RRID:Addgene_204227)
