[The description below was written by a language model from this plasmid's Addgene catalogue record and pLannotate feature annotations shown in this document.]
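Description:
pUDE1093 is a 9,495 bp episomal yeast expression plasmid that supplies the class 2 type V CRISPR endonuclease ErCas12a (also known as MAD7) to Saccharomyces cerevisiae. It was built on the pGGKd018 backbone by Golden Gate assembly, with BsmBI sites that were destroyed in the process. It is a shuttle vector. In yeast, a 2μ origin supports autonomous multicopy maintenance, and a kanMX cassette ending in the Ashbya gossypii TEF terminator allows selection with G418. In E. coli, the plasmid replicates from a ColE1/pUC-type origin and is selected with spectinomycin through the aadA gene. Short fragments of a gentamicin acetyltransferase gene and a class 1 integron Pc promoter lie next to aadA and appear to be remnants of the integron source of the marker. The catalogue lists the plasmid as low copy in bacteria, although the annotation describes its origin as a high-copy type.

The payload is a 3,789 bp Eubacterium rectale cas12a open reading frame, synthetic and codon-optimized for S. cerevisiae, expressed from the constitutive S. cerevisiae PGK1 promoter. The automated feature table annotates only the marker and backbone elements in roughly the second half of the plasmid. The nuclease coding sequence, its promoter and any terminator or localization signals are left unannotated, so those details rest on the catalogue fields, which do not name a terminator. No guide RNA cassette is recorded, so the crRNA is presumably supplied separately. The plasmid is intended for Cas12a-based genome editing in yeast, where the nuclease can be expressed from a selectable episome rather than an integrated copy.
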