Features (pLannotate 1.2.2; 7 found; start..end, strand, type, name):
   5012..6367    +  gene           kanMX: yeast selectable marker conferring kanamycin resistance (Wach et al., 1994)
   6170..6367    +  terminator     TEF terminator: Ashbya gossypii TEF terminator
   6372..7354    -  rep_origin     2μ ori: yeast 2μ plasmid origin of replication
   7388..8176    -  CDS            aadA: S3AD_ECOLX - Experimental evidence at protein level: Swiss-Prot protein existence level 1. Mediates bacterial resistance to the antibiotics streptomycin and spectinomycin. From Escherichia coli.
   8183..8239    -  CDS            GmR (fragment): gentamycin acetyltransferase; aacC1; confers resistance to gentamycin
   8415..8438    -  promoter       Pc promoter (fragment): intI1 (promoter lies within the coding sequence); class 1 integron promoter
   8606..9194    +  rep_origin     ori: high-copy-number ColE1/pMB1/pBR322/pUC origin of replication
>Addgene plasmid #204227 | pUDE1093 | addgene full sequence | sequence record 408526 | Addgene NGS Result
AACGGTGAGTAAGGAAAGAGTGAGGAACTATCGCATACCTGCATTTAAAGATGCCGATTTGGGCGCGAAT
CCTTTATTTTGGCTTCACCCTCATACTATTATCAGGGCCAGAAAAAGGAAGTGTTTCCCTCCTTCTTGAA
TTGATGTTACCCTCATAAAGCACGTGGCCTCTTATCGAGAAAGAAATTACCGTCGCTCGTGATTTGTTTG
CAAAAAGAACAAAACTGAAAAAACCCAGACACGCTCGACTTCCTGTCATCCTATTGATTGCAGCTTCCAA
TTTCGTCACACAACAAGGTCCTAGCGACGGCTCACAGGTTTTGTAACAAGCAATCGAAGGTTCTGGAATG
GCGGGAAAGGGTTTAGTACCACATGCTATGATGCCCACTGTGATCTCCAGAGCAAAGTTCGTTCGATCGT
ACTGTTACTCTCTCTCTTTCAAACAGAATTGTCCGAATCGTGTGACAACAACAGCCTGTTCTCACACACT
CTTTTCTTCTAACCAAGGGGGTGGTTTAGTTTAGTAGAACCTCGTGAAACTTACATTTACATATATATAA
ACTTGCATAAATTGGTCAATGCAAGAAATACATATTTGGTCTTTTCTAATTCGTAGTTTTTCAAGTTCTT
AGATGCTTTCTTTTTCTCTTTTTTACAGATCATCAAGGAAGTAATTATCTACTTTTTACAACAAATATAA
AACAAGATCTATGAACAACGGTACTAACAACTTCCAAAACTTCATCGGTATCTCTTCTTTGCAAAAGACT
TTGAGAAACGCTTTGATCCCAACTGAAACTACTCAACAATTCATCGTTAAGAACGGTATCATCAAGGAAG
ACGAATTGAGAGGTGAAAACAGACAAATCTTGAAGGACATCATGGACGACTACTACAGAGGTTTCATCTC
TGAAACTTTGTCTTCTATCGACGACATCGACTGGACTTCTTTGTTCGAAAAGATGGAAATCCAATTGAAG
AACGGTGACAACAAGGACACTTTGATCAAGGAACAAACTGAATACAGAAAGGCTATCCACAAGAAGTTCG
CTAACGACGACAGATTCAAGAACATGTTCTCTGCTAAGTTGATCTCTGACATCTTGCCAGAATTCGTTAT
CCACAACAACAACTACTCTGCTTCTGAAAAGGAAGAAAAGACTCAAGTTATCAAGTTGTTCTCTAGATTC
GCTACTTCTTTCAAGGACTACTTCAAGAACAGAGCTAACTGTTTCTCTGCTGACGACATCTCTTCTTCTT
CTTGTCACAGAATCGTTAACGACAACGCTGAAATCTTCTTCTCTAACGCTTTGGTTTACAGAAGAATCGT
TAAGTCTTTGTCTAACGACGACATCAACAAGATCTCTGGTGACATGAAGGACTCTTTGAAGGAAATGTCT
TTGGAAGAAATCTACTCTTACGAAAAGTACGGTGAATTCATCACTCAAGAAGGTATCTCTTTCTACAACG
ACATCTGTGGTAAGGTTAACTCTTTCATGAACTTGTACTGTCAAAAGAACAAGGAAAACAAGAACTTGTA
CAAGTTGCAAAAGTTGCACAAGCAAATCTTGTGTATCGCTGACACTTCTTACGAAGTTCCATACAAGTTC
GAATCTGACGAAGAAGTTTACCAATCTGTTAACGGTTTCTTGGACAACATCTCTTCTAAGCACATCGTTG
AAAGATTGAGAAAGATCGGTGACAACTACAACGGTTACAACTTGGACAAGATCTACATCGTTTCTAAGTT
CTACGAATCTGTTTCTCAAAAGACTTACAGAGACTGGGAAACTATCAACACTGCTTTGGAAATCCACTAC
AACAACATCTTGCCAGGTAACGGTAAGTCTAAGGCTGACAAGGTTAAGAAGGCTGTTAAGAACGACTTGC
AAAAGTCTATCACTGAAATCAACGAATTGGTTTCTAACTACAAGTTGTGTTCTGACGACAACATCAAGGC
TGAAACTTACATCCACGAAATCTCTCACATCTTGAACAACTTCGAAGCTCAAGAATTGAAGTACAACCCA
GAAATCCACTTGGTTGAATCTGAATTGAAGGCTTCTGAATTGAAGAACGTTTTGGACGTTATCATGAACG
CTTTCCACTGGTGTTCTGTTTTCATGACTGAAGAATTGGTTGACAAGGACAACAACTTCTACGCTGAATT
GGAAGAAATCTACGACGAAATCTACCCAGTTATCTCTTTGTACAACTTGGTTAGAAACTACGTTACTCAA
AAGCCATACTCTACTAAGAAGATCAAGTTGAACTTCGGTATCCCAACTTTGGCTGACGGTTGGTCTAAGT
CTAAGGAATACTCTAACAACGCTATCATCTTGATGAGAGACAACTTGTACTACTTGGGTATCTTCAACGC
TAAGAACAAGCCAGACAAGAAGATCATCGAAGGTAACACTTCTGAAAACAAGGGTGACTACAAGAAGATG
ATCTACAACTTGTTGCCAGGTCCAAACAAGATGATCCCAAAGGTTTTCTTGTCTTCTAAGACTGGTGTTG
AAACTTACAAGCCATCTGCTTACATCTTGGAAGGTTACAAGCAAAACAAGCACATCAAGTCTTCTAAGGA
CTTCGACATCACTTTCTGTCACGACTTGATCGACTACTTCAAGAACTGTATCGCTATCCACCCAGAATGG
AAGAACTTCGGTTTCGACTTCTCTGACACTTCTACTTACGAAGACATCTCTGGTTTCTACAGAGAAGTTG
AATTGCAAGGTTACAAGATCGACTGGACTTACATCTCTGAAAAGGACATCGACTTGTTGCAAGAAAAGGG
TCAATTGTACTTGTTCCAAATCTACAACAAGGACTTCTCTAAGAAGTCTACTGGTAACGACAACTTGCAC
ACTATGTACTTGAAGAACTTGTTCTCTGAAGAAAACTTGAAGGACATCGTTTTGAAGTTGAACGGTGAAG
CTGAAATCTTCTTCAGAAAGTCTTCTATCAAGAACCCAATCATCCACAAGAAGGGTTCTATCTTGGTTAA
CAGAACTTACGAAGCTGAAGAAAAGGACCAATTCGGTAACATCCAAATCGTTAGAAAGAACATCCCAGAA
AACATCTACCAAGAATTGTACAAGTACTTCAACGACAAGTCTGACAAGGAATTGTCTGACGAAGCTGCTA
AGTTGAAGAACGTTGTTGGTCACCACGAAGCTGCTACTAACATCGTTAAGGACTACAGATACACTTACGA
CAAGTACTTCTTGCACATGCCAATCACTATCAACTTCAAGGCTAACAAGACTGGTTTCATCAACGACAGA
ATCTTGCAATACATCGCTAAGGAAAAGGACTTGCACGTTATCGGTATCGACAGAGGTGAAAGAAACTTGA
TCTACGTTTCTGTTATCGACACTTGTGGTAACATCGTTGAACAAAAGTCTTTCAACATCGTTAACGGTTA
CGACTACCAAATCAAGTTGAAGCAACAAGAAGGTGCTAGACAAATCGCTAGAAAGGAATGGAAGGAAATC
GGTAAGATCAAGGAAATCAAGGAAGGTTACTTGTCTTTGGTTATCCACGAAATCTCTAAGATGGTTATCA
AGTACAACGCTATCATCGCTATGGAAGACTTGTCTTACGGTTTCAAGAAGGGTAGATTCAAGGTTGAAAG
ACAAGTTTACCAAAAGTTCGAAACTATGTTGATCAACAAGTTGAACTACTTGGTTTTCAAGGACATCTCT
ATCACTGAAAACGGTGGTTTGTTGAAGGGTTACCAATTGACTTACATCCCAGACAAGTTGAAGAACGTTG
GTCACCAATGTGGTTGTATCTTCTACGTTCCAGCTGCTTACACTTCTAAGATCGACCCAACTACTGGTTT
CGTTAACATCTTCAAGTTCAAGGACTTGACTGTTGACGCTAAGAGAGAATTCATCAAGAAGTTCGACTCT
ATCAGATACGACTCTGAAAAGAACTTGTTCTGTTTCACTTTCGACTACAACAACTTCATCACTCAAAACA
CTGTTATGTCTAAGTCTTCTTGGTCTGTTTACACTTACGGTGTTAGAATCAAGAGAAGATTCGTTAACGG
TAGATTCTCTAACGAATCTGACACTATCGACATCACTAAGGACATGGAAAAGACTTTGGAAATGACTGAC
ATCAACTGGAGAGATGGTCACGACTTGAGACAAGACATCATCGACTACGAAATCGTTCAACACATCTTCG
AAATCTTCAGATTGACTGTTCAAATGAGAAACTCTTTGTCTGAATTGGAAGACAGAGACTACGACAGATT
GATCTCTCCAGTTTTGAACGAAAACAACATCTTCTACGACTCTGCTAAGGCTGGTGACGCTTTGCCAAAG
GACGCTGACGCTAACGGTGCTTACTGTATCGCTTTGAAGGGTTTGTACGAAATCAAGCAAATCACTGAAA
ACTGGAAGGAAGACGGTAAGTTCTCTAGAGACAAGTTGAAGATCTCTAACAAGGACTGGTTCGACTTCAT
CCAAAACAAGAGATACTTGAGCAGGGCTGACCCCAAGAAGAAGAGGAAGGTGTAAATCCTTTTGTATAAC
TAAATAATATTGGAAACTAAATACGAATACCCAAATTTTTTATCTAAATTTTGCCGAAAGATTAAAATCT
GCAGAGATATCCGAAACAGGTAAATGGATGTTTCAATCCCTGTAGTCAGTCAGGAACCCATATTATATTA
CAGTATTAGTCGCCGCTTAGGCACGCCTTTAATTAGCAAAATCAAACCTTAAGTGCATATGCCGTATAAG
GGAAACTCAAAGAACTGGCATCGCAAAAATGAAAAGCTGCCAATGAGACGACGGGGTCATCACGGCTCAT
CATGCGCCAAACAAATGTGTGCAATACACGCTCGGATGACTGCATGATGACCGCACTGACTGGGGACAGC
AGATCCACCTAAGCCTGTGAGAGAAGCAGACACCCGACAGATCAAGGCAGTTAACTAGTGCACTGCAGTA
CAGTTTAGCTTGCCTCGTCCCCGCCGGGTCACCCGGCCAGCGACATGGAGGCCCAGAATACCCTCCTTGA
CAGTCTTGACGTGCGCAGCTCAGGGGCATGATGTGACTGTCGCCCGTACATTTAGCCCATACATCCCCAT
GTATAATCATTTGCATCCATACATTTTGATGGCCGCACGGCGCGAAGCAAAAATTACGGCTCCTCGCTCC
AGACCTGCGAGCAGGGAAACGCTCCCCTCACAGACGCGTTGAATTGTCCCCACGCCGCGCCCCTGTAGAG
AAATATAAAAGGTTAGGATTTGCCACTGAGGTTCTTCTTTCATATACTTCCTTTTAAAATCTTGCTAGGA
TACAGTTCTCACATCACATCCGAACATAAACAAAAATGGGTAAGGAAAAGACTCACGTTTCGAGGCCGCG
ATTAAATTCCAACATGGATGCTGATTTATATGGGTATAAATGGGCTCGCGATAATGTCGGGCAATCAGGT
GCGACAATCTATCGATTGTATGGGAAGCCCGATGCGCCAGAGTTGTTTCTGAAACATGGCAAAGGTAGCG
TTGCCAATGATGTTACAGATGAGATGGTCAGACTAAACTGGCTGACGGAATTTATGCCTCTTCCGACCAT
CAAGCATTTTATCCGTACTCCTGATGATGCATGGTTACTCACCACTGCGATCCCCGGCAAAACAGCATTC
CAGGTATTAGAAGAATATCCTGATTCAGGTGAAAATATTGTTGATGCGCTGGCAGTGTTCCTGCGCCGGT
TGCATTCGATTCCTGTTTGTAATTGTCCTTTTAACAGCGATCGCGTATTTCGTCTGGCTCAGGCGCAATC
ACGAATGAATAACGGTTTGGTTGATGCGAGTGATTTTGATGACGAGCGTAATGGCTGGCCTGTTGAACAA
GTCTGGAAAGAAATGCATAAGCTTTTGCCATTCTCACCGGATTCAGTCGTCACTCATGGTGATTTCTCAC
TTGATAACCTTATTTTTGACGAGGGGAAATTAATAGGTTGTATTGATGTTGGACGAGTCGGAATCGCAGA
CCGATACCAGGATCTTGCCATCCTATGGAACTGCCTCGGTGAGTTTTCTCCTTCATTACAGAAACGGCTT
TTTCAAAAATATGGTATTGATAATCCTGATATGAATAAATTGCAGTTTCATTTGATGCTCGATGAGTTTT
TCTAAAGTAACTGACAATAAAAAGATTCTTGTTTTCAAGAACTTGTCATTTGTATAGTTTTTTTATATTG
TAGTTGTTCTATTTTAATCAAATGTTAGCGTGATTTATATTTTTTTTCGCCTCGACATCATCTGCCCAGA
TGCGAAGTTAAGTGCGCAGAAAGTAATATCATGCGTCAATCGTATGTGAATGCTGGTCGCTATACTGGAG
TAACGAAGCATCTGTGCTTCATTTTGTAGAACAAAAATGCAACGCGAGAGCGCTAATTTTTCAAACAAAG
AATCTGAGCTGCATTTTTACAGAACAGAAATGCAACGCGAAAGCGCTATTTTACCAACGAAGAATCTGTG
CTTCATTTTTGTAAAACAAAAATGCAACGCGAGAGCGCTAATTTTTCAAACAAAGAATCTGAGCTGCATT
TTTACAGAACAGAAATGCAACGCGAGAGCGCTATTTTACCAACAAAGAATCTATACTTCTTTTTTGTTCT
ACAAAAATGCATCCCGAGAGCGCTATTTTTCTAACAAAGCATCTTAGATTACTTTTTTTCTCCTTTGTGC
GCTCTATAATGCAGTCTCTTGATAACTTTTTGCACTGTAGGTCCGTTAAGGTTAGAAGAAGGCTACTTTG
GTGTCTATTTTCTCTTCCATAAAAAAAGCCTGACTCCACTTCCCGCGTTTACTGATTACTAGCGAAGCTG
CGGGTGCATTTTTTCAAGATAAAGGCATCCCCGATTATATTCTATACCGATGTGGATTGCGCATACTTTG
TGAACAGAAAGTGATAGCGTTGATGATTCTTCATTGGTCAGAAAATTATGAACGGTTTCTTCTATTTTGT
CTCTATATACTACGTATAGGAAATGTTTACATTTTCGTATTGTTTTCGATTCACTCTATGAATAGTTCTT
ACTACAATTTTTTTGTCTAAAGAGTAATACTAGAGATAAACATAAAAAATGTAGAGGTCGAGTTTAGATG
CAAGTTCAAGGAGCGAAAGGTGGATGGGTAGGTTATATAGGGATATAGCACAGAGATATATAGCAAAGAG
ATACTTTTGAGCAATGTTTGTGGAAGCGGTATTCGCAATATTTTAGTAGCTCGTTACAGTCCGGTGCGTT
TTTGGTTTTTTGAAAGTGCGTCATCAGAGCGCTTTTGGTTTTCAAAAGCGCTCTGAAGTTCCTATACTTT
CTAGCTAGAGAATAGGAACTTCCCGAGCGGCCGCTTATTTGCCGACTACCTTGGTGATCTCGCCTTTCAC
GTAGTGGACAAATTCTTCCAACTGATCTGCGCGCGAGGCCAAGCGATCTTCTTCTTGTCCAAGATAAGCC
TGTCTAGCTTCAAGTATGACGGGCTGATACTGGGCCGGCAGGCGCTCCATTGCCCAGTCGGCAGCGACAT
CCTTCGGCGCGATTTTGCCGGTTACTGCGCTGTACCAAATGCGGGACAACGTAAGCACTACATTTCGCTC
ATCGCCAGCCCAGTCGGGCGGCGAGTTCCATAGCGTTAAGGTTTCATTTAGCGCCTCAAATAGATCCTGT
TCAGGAACCGGATCAAAGAGTTCCTCCGCCGCTGGACCTACCAAGGCAACGCTATGTTCTCTTGCTTTTG
TCAGCAAGATAGCCAGATCAATGTCGATCGTGGCTGGCTCGAAGATACCCGCAAGAATGTCATTGCGCTG
CCATTCTCCAAATTGCAGTTCGCGCTTAGCTGGATAACGCCACGGAATGATGTCGTCGTGCACAACAATG
GTGACTTCTACAGCGCGGAGAATCTCGCTCTCTCCAGGGGAAGCCGAAGTTTCCAAAAGGTCGTTGATCA
AAGCTCGCCGCGTTGTTTCATCAAGCCTTACGGTCACCGTAACCAGCAAATCAATATCACTGTGTGGCTT
CAGGCCGCCATCCACTGCGGAGCCGTACAAATGTACGGCCAGCAACGTCGGTTCGAGATGGCGCTCGATG
ACGCCAACTACCTCTGATAGTTGAGTCGATACTTCGGCGATCACCGCTTCCCTCATAATGTTTAACTTTG
TTTTAGGGCGACTGCCCTGCTGCGTAACATCGTTGCTGCTCCATAACATCAAACATCGACCCACGGCGTA
ACGCGCTTGCTGCTTGGATGCCCGAGGCATAGACTGTACCCCAAAAAAACAGTCATAACAAGCCATGAAA
ACCGCCACTGCGCCGTTACCACCGCTGCGTTCGGTCAAGGTTCTGGACCAGTTGCGTGAGCGCATACGCT
ACTTGCATTACAGCTTACGAACCGAACAGGCTTATGTCCACTGGGTTCGTGCCTTCATCCGTTTCCACGG
TGTGCGTCACCCGGCAACCTTGGGTAGCAGCGAAGTCGAGGCATTTCTGTCCTGGCTGGTCATGACCAAA
ATCCCTTAACGTGAGTTTTCGTTCCACTGAGCGTCAGACCCCGTAGAAAAGATCAAAGGATCTTCTTGAG
ATCCTTTTTTTCTGCGCGTAATCTGCTGCTTGCAAACAAAAAAACCACCGCTACCAGCGGTGGTTTGTTT
GCCGGATCAAGAGCTACCAACTCTTTTTCCGAAGGTAACTGGCTTCAGCAGAGCGCAGATACCAAATACT
GTTCTTCTAGTGTAGCCGTAGTTAGGCCACCACTTCAAGAACTCTGTAGCACCGCCTACATACCTCGCTC
TGCTAATCCTGTTACCAGTGGCTGCTGCCAGTGGCGATAAGTCGTGTCTTACCGGGTTGGACTCAAGACG
ATAGTTACCGGATAAGGCGCAGCGGTCGGGCTGAACGGGGGGTTCGTGCACACAGCCCAGCTTGGAGCGA
ACGACCTACACCGAACTGAGATACCTACAGCGTGAGCTATGAGAAAGCGCCACGCTTCCCGAAGGGAGAA
AGGCGGACAGGTATCCGGTAAGCGGCAGGGTCGGAACAGGAGAGCGCACGAGGGAGCTTCCAGGGGGAAA
CGCCTGGTATCTTTATAGTCCTGTCGGGTTTCGCCACCTCTGACTTGAGCGTCGATTTTTGTGATGCTCG
TCAGGGGGGCGGAGCCTATGGAAAAACGCCAGCAACGCGGCCTTTTTACGGTTCCTGGCCTTTTGCTGGC
CTTTTGCTCACATGTTCTTTCCTGCGTTATCCCCTGATTCTGTGGATAACCGTGCGGCCGCCCCTGAATT
CGCATCTAGATGGTAGAGCCACAAACAGCCGGTACAAGCAACGATCTCCAGGACCATCTGAATCATGCGC
GGATGACACGAACTCACGACGGCGATCACAGACATTAACCCACAGTACAGACACTGCGACAACGTGGCAA
TTCGTCGCAATACCGTCTCACTGAACTGGCCGATAATTGCAGACG
